Addgene plasmid #156943: pD649-HAsp-PTK7-Fc(DAPA)-AviTag-6xHis
Purpose: Mammalian expression of cell-surface protein extracellular domain fused to Fc(DAPA)-Avi-6xHis. Protein is secreted from cells.
Depositing lab: Chris Garcia. Depositing organization: Stanford University. Publication: A Human IgSF Cell-Surface Interactome Reveals a Complex Network of Protein-Protein Interactions. Wojtowicz WM, Vielmetter J, Fernandes RA, Siepe DH, Eastman CL, Chisholm GB, Cox S, Klock H, Anderson PW, Rue SM, Miller JJ, Glaser SM, Bragstad ML, Vance J, Lam AW, Lesley SA, Zinn K, Garcia KC. Cell. 2020 Aug 20;182(4):1027-1043.e17. doi: 10.1016/j.cell.2020.07.025. PubMed 32822567.
Backbone
  Vector backbone: pD649
  Backbone size w/o insert (bp): 6106
  Vector type: Mammalian Expression
Growth in bacteria
  Bacterial resistance: Ampicillin, 100 μg/mL
  Growth temperature: 37°C
  Growth strain: DH5alpha
  Copy number: High Copy
Gene/Insert
  Gene/Insert name: PTK7
  Species: H. sapiens (human)
  Insert size (bp): 2022
  Mutation: Fc region of human IgG contains D265A and P329A mutations (DAPA)
  Entrez Gene: PTK7 (a.k.a. CCK-4, CCK4)
  Promoter: CMV/SP6
  Tag / fusion protein: Fc(DAPA)-AviTag-6xHis (C terminal on backbone)
  Cloning method: Restriction Enzyme; 5′ cloning site GCGGCCGC (not destroyed); 3′ cloning site GGCGCGCC (not destroyed)
  Sequencing primers: 5′ ATTTAGGTGACACTATAG; 3′ CACGTACCAGTTGAACTTCACC
Resource information
  A portion of this plasmid was derived from a plasmid made by: synthesis by ThermoFisher
Terms and licenses: Academic/Nonprofit Terms; Industry Terms: Not Available to Industry
Depositor comments: Some plasmids in this collection may have an IS4-like element ISVsa5 family transposase upstream of the CMV promoter.
How to cite: pD649-HAsp-PTK7-Fc(DAPA)-AviTag-6xHis was a gift from Chris Garcia (Addgene plasmid # 156943 ; http://n2t.net/addgene:156943 ; RRID:Addgene_156943)
