[The description below was written by a language model from this plasmid's Addgene catalogue record and pLannotate feature annotations shown in this document.]
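Description:
pD649-HAsp-PTK7-Fc(DAPA)-AviTag-6xHis is a mammalian expression plasmid built on the pD649 backbone for producing the extracellular domain of human PTK7 (CCK4) as a secreted Fc fusion protein. It is propagated in E. coli as a high-copy plasmid through a ColE1/pUC-type origin and selected with ampicillin via the β-lactamase gene. The full-sequence annotation also shows an SV40 promoter/EM7 promoter unit driving a puromycin N-acetyltransferase coding sequence followed by an SV40 poly(A) signal, which would allow puromycin selection in mammalian cells. Short fragments of KanR, lacZα, ble and f1 ori appear to be backbone remnants rather than functional elements.

The expression cassette uses the CMV enhancer and immediate-early promoter with a fragment of CMV intron A, followed by an SP6 promoter that also serves as a sequencing primer site. An N-terminal signal peptide directs the product into the secretory pathway; the plasmid name calls it "HAsp", while the annotation software matched part of this region to an immunoglobulin heavy-chain signal sequence. The 2,022 bp PTK7 insert, made by gene synthesis and cloned between retained NotI and AscI sites, is fused in frame to a human IgG1 Fc region carrying the D265A and P329A (DAPA) substitutions, which are generally used to reduce Fc effector interactions. The backbone then supplies a C-terminal AviTag for site-specific biotinylation and a 6xHis tag for metal-affinity purification (neither is separately annotated), and a bGH poly(A) signal ends the transcript.

The plasmid belongs to a collection used to map interactions among human IgSF cell-surface proteins. The depositor notes that some members may carry an IS4-like transposase insertion upstream of the CMV promoter; none is annotated here. The second sequence record covers only the PTK7 insert.
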