Features (pLannotate 1.2.2; 21 found; start..end, strand, type, name):
    119..143     -  CDS            KanR (fragment): aminoglycoside phosphotransferase; aph(3')-Ia; confers resistance to kanamycin
    254..842     +  rep_origin     ori: high-copy-number ColE1/pMB1/pBR322/pUC origin of replication
   1067..1084    +  terminator     rrnB T2 terminator (fragment): transcription terminator T2 from the E. coli rrnB gene
   1109..1128    -  CDS            lacZα (fragment): LacZα fragment of β-galactosidase; lacZ fragment
   1584..1600    +  protein_bind   lac operator: The lac repressor binds to the lac operator to inhibit transcription in E. coli. This inhibition can be relieved by adding lactose or isopropyl-β-D-thiogalactopyranoside (IPTG). lac repressor encoded by lacI
   1843..2146    +  enhancer       CMV enhancer: human cytomegalovirus immediate early enhancer
   2147..2350    +  promoter       CMV promoter: human cytomegalovirus (CMV) immediate early promoter
   2486..2529    +  intron         CMV intron (fragment): modified intron A from human cytomegalovirus
   2581..2599    +  promoter       SP6 promoter: promoter for bacteriophage SP6 RNA polymerase
   2603..2640    +  CDS            IgH signal sequence (fragment): signal sequence from the mouse immunoglobulin heavy chain variable region
   2749..4770    +  CDS            PTK7 (fragment): PTK7_HUMAN - Also known as CCK4. Experimental evidence at protein level: Swiss-Prot protein existence level 1. Inactive tyrosine kinase involved in Wnt signaling pathway. Component of both the non-canonical (also known as the Wnt/planar cell polarity signaling) and the canonical Wnt signaling pathway. Functions in cell adhesion, cell migration, cell polarity, proliferation, actin cytoskeleton reorganization and apoptosis. Has a role in embryogenesis, epithelial tissue organization and angiogenesis. From Homo sapiens (Human).
   4786..5463    +  CDS            IGHG1 (fragment): IGHG1_HUMAN - Experimental evidence at protein level: Swiss-Prot protein existence level 1. Constant region of immunoglobulin heavy chains. Immunoglobulins, also known as antibodies, are membrane-bound or secreted glycoproteins produced by B lymphocytes. In the recognition phase of humoral immunity, the membrane-bound immunoglobulins serve as receptors which, upon binding of a specific antigen, trigger the clonal expansion and differentiation of B lymphocytes into immunoglobulins- secreting plasma cells. Secreted immunoglobulins mediate the effector phase of humoral immunity, which results in
   5678..5789    +  polyA_signal   bGH poly(A) signal: bovine growth hormone polyadenylation signal
   5790..5898    +  rep_origin     f1 ori (fragment): f1 bacteriophage origin of replication; arrow indicates direction of (+) strand synthesis
   5912..6241    +  promoter       SV40 promoter: SV40 enhancer and early promoter
   6289..6336    +  promoter       EM7 promoter: synthetic bacterial promoter&nbsp
   6355..6954    +  CDS            PuroR (fragment): puromycin N-acetyltransferase; pac from Streptomyces; confers resistance to puromycin
   6964..7089    +  CDS            ble (fragment): BLE_KLEPN - Experimental evidence at protein level: Swiss-Prot protein existence level 1. Binding protein with a strong affinity to the bleomycin family of antibiotics. Binds to CL990; an antimitotic-antibiotic compound. From Klebsiella pneumoniae.
   7084..7205    +  polyA_signal   SV40 poly(A) signal: SV40 polyadenylation signal
   7258..8118    -  CDS            AmpR: β-lactamase; bla; confers resistance to ampicillin, carbenicillin, and related antibiotics
   8121..89      -  promoter       AmpR promoter (fragment) (across the origin): bla
>Addgene plasmid #156943 | pD649-HAsp-PTK7-Fc(DAPA)-AviTag-6xHis | addgene full sequence | sequence record 484529 | Addgene NGS Result
TTTCAATATTATTGAAGCATTTATCAGGGTTATTGTCTCATGAGCGGATACATATTTGAATGTATTTAGA
AAAATAAACAAATAGGGGTCAGTGTTACAACCAATTAACCAATTCTGAACATTATCGCGAGCCCATTTAT
ACCTGAATATGGCTCATAACACCCCTTGCTCATGACCAAAATCCCTTAACGTGAGTTACGCGCGCGTCGT
TCCACTGAGCGTCAGACCCCGTAGAAAAGATCAAAGGATCTTCTTGAGATCCTTTTTTTCTGCGCGTAAT
CTGCTGCTTGCAAACAAAAAAACCACCGCTACCAGCGGTGGTTTGTTTGCCGGATCAAGAGCTACCAACT
CTTTTTCCGAAGGTAACTGGCTTCAGCAGAGCGCAGATACCAAATACTGTTCTTCTAGTGTAGCCGTAGT
TAGSCCACCACTTCAAGAACTCTGTAGCACCGCCTACATACCTCGCTCTGCTAATCCTGTTACCAGTGGC
TGCTGCCAGTGGCGATAAGTCGTGTCTTACCGGGTTGGACTCAAGACGATAGTTACCGGATAAGGCGCAG
CGGTCGGGCTGAACGGGGGGTTCGTGCACACAGCCCAGCTTGGAGCGAACGACCTACACCGAACTGAGAT
ACCTACAGCGTGAGCTATGAGAAAGCGCCACGCTTCCCGAAGGGAGAAAGGCGGACAGGTATCCGGTAAG
CGGCAGGGTCGGAACAGGAGAGCGCACGAGGGAGCTTCCAGGGGGAAACGCCTGGTATCTTTATAGTCCT
GTCGGGTTTCGCCACCTCTGACTTGAGCGTCGATTTTTGTGATGCTCGTCAGGGGGGCGGAGCCTATGGA
AAAACGCCAGCAACGCGGCCTTTTTACGGTTCCTGGCCTTTTGCTGGCCTTTTGCTCACATGTTCTTTCC
TGCGTTATCCCCTGATTCTGTGGATAACCGTATTACCGCCTTTGAGTGAGCTGATACCGCTCGCCGCAGC
CGAACGACCGAGCGCAGCGAGTCAGTGAGCGAGGAAGCGGAAGGCGAGAGTAGGGAACTGCCAGGCATCA
AACTAAGCAGAAGGCCCCTGACGGATGGCCTTTTTGCGTTTCTACAAACTCTTTCTGTGTTGTAAAACGA
CGGCCAGTCTTAAGCTCGGGCCCCCTGGGCGGTTCTGATAACGAGTAATCGTTAATCCGCAAATAACGTA
AAAACCCGCTTCGGCGGGTTTTTTTATGGGGGGAGTTTAGGGAAAGAGCATTTGTCAGAATATTTAAGGG
CGCCTGTCACTTTGCTTGATATATGAGAATTATTTAACCTTATAAATGAGAAAAAAGCAACGCACTTTAA
ATAAGATACGTTGCTTTTTCGATTGATGAACACCTATAATTAAACTATTCATCTATTATTTATGATTTTT
TGTATATACAATATTTCTAGTTTGTTAAAGAGAATTAAGAAAATAAATCTCGAAAATAATAAAGGGAAAA
TCAGTTTTTGATATCAAAATTATACATGTCAACGATAATACAAAATATAATACAAACTATAAGATGTTAT
CAGTATTTATTATCATTTAGAATAAATTTTGTGTCGCCCTTAATTGTGAGCGGATAACAATTACGAGCTT
CATGCACAGTGGCGTTGACTCAATATTGGCCATTAGCCATATTATTCATTGGTTATATAGCATAAATCAA
TATTGGCTATTGGCCATTGCATACGTTGTATCTATATCATAATATGTACATTTATATTGGCTCATGTCCA
ATATGACCGCCATGTTGGCATTGATTATTGACTAGTTATTAATAGTAATCAATTACGGGGTCATTAGTTC
ATAGCCCATATATGGAGTTCCGCGTTACATAACTTACGGTAAATGGCCCGCCTGGCTGACCGCCCAACGA
CCCCCGCCCATTGACGTCAATAATGACGTATGTTCCCATAGTAACGCCAATAGGGACTTTCCATTGACGT
CAATGGGTGGAGTATTTACGGTAAACTGCCCACTTGGCAGTACATCAAGTGTATCATATGCCAAGTACGC
CCCCTATTGACGTCAATGACGGTAAATGGCCCGCCTGGCATTATGCCCAGTACATGACCTTATGGGACTT
TCCTACTTGGCAGTACATCTACGTATTAGTCATCGCTATTACCATGGTGATGCGGTTTTGGCAGTACATC
AATGGGCGTGGATAGCGGTTTGACTCACGGGGATTTCCAAGTCTCCACCCCATTGACGTCAATGGGAGTT
TGTTTTGGCACCAAAATCAACGGGACTTTCCAAAATGTCGTAACAACTCCGCCCCATTGACGCAAATGGG
CGGTAGGCGTGTACGGTGGGAGGTCTATATAAGCAGAGCTCGTTTAGTGAACCGTCAGATCGCCTGGAGA
CGCCATCCACGCTGTTTTGACCTCCATAGAAGACACCGGGACCGATCCAGCCTCCGCGGCCGGGAACGGT
GCATTGGAACGCGGATTCCCCGTGCCAAGAGTGACGTAAGTACCGCCTATAGAGTCTATAGGCCCACCCC
CTTGGCTTCGTTAGAACGCGGCTACAATTAATACATAACCTTATGTATCATACACATACGATTTAGGTGA
CACTATAGAATAACATCCACTTTGCCTTTCTCTCCACAGGTGTCCACTCCCAGGTCCAACTGCACCTCGG
TTCTATCGAAAACGCGCCTGCTAGCGCCACCATGAAGACCATCATTGCCCTGAGCTACATCTTCTGCCTG
GTGTTCGCTGCGGCCGCCGCCATCGTGTTTATCAAGCAGCCTAGCAGCCAGGACGCCCTGCAAGGCCGTA
GAGCACTGCTGAGATGCGAAGTGGAAGCCCCTGGACCTGTGCACGTTTACTGGTTGCTTGATGGCGCCCC
TGTGCAGGACACCGAGAGAAGATTTGCCCAGGGCAGCAGCCTGTCTTTCGCCGCTGTTGACAGACTGCAG
GACAGCGGCACCTTTCAGTGCGTGGCCAGAGATGATGTGACCGGCGAGGAAGCCAGAAGCGCCAACGCCA
GCTTCAACATCAAGTGGATCGAGGCTGGCCCCGTGGTGCTGAAACATCCTGCCTCTGAGGCCGAGATCCA
GCCACAGACACAAGTGACCCTGCGGTGCCACATCGACGGACACCCTAGACCAACCTACCAGTGGTTCAGA
GATGGCACCCCTCTGTCCGACGGCCAGAGCAATCATACCGTGTCCAGCAAAGAGCGGAACCTGACACTGA
GGCCTGCCGGACCTGAACACAGCGGCCTGTATTCTTGTTGTGCCCACAGCGCCTTTGGCCAGGCCTGTAG
CTCTCAGAACTTCACCCTGAGCATTGCCGACGAGAGCTTCGCCAGAGTTGTGCTGGCTCCTCAGGATGTG
GTGGTGGCCAGATACGAAGAGGCCATGTTCCACTGCCAGTTCAGCGCTCAGCCTCCTCCATCTCTGCAGT
GGCTGTTCGAGGACGAGACACCCATCACCAACAGAAGCCGGCCTCCACATCTGAGAAGGGCCACCGTGTT
TGCCAATGGCAGCCTGCTGCTGACTCAAGTGCGGCCTAGAAACGCCGGCATCTACAGATGTATCGGCCAG
GGCCAAAGAGGCCCTCCTATCATCCTGGAAGCCACACTGCACCTGGCCGAGATTGAGGACATGCCCCTGT
TCGAGCCCAGAGTGTTTACAGCCGGCAGCGAGGAAAGAGTGACCTGCCTGCCTCCTAAGGGACTGCCTGA
GCCTTCTGTTTGGTGGGAACACGCTGGCGTCAGACTGCCTACACACGGCAGAGTGTACCAGAAAGGCCAC
GAACTGGTGCTGGCCAATATCGCCGAATCCGACGCAGGCGTGTACACATGTCATGCCGCCAATCTGGCCG
GACAGAGAAGGCAGGACGTGAACATCACAGTGGCCACAGTGCCCAGCTGGCTGAAGAAGCCTCAGGACTC
TCAGCTGGAAGAGGGCAAGCCTGGCTACCTGGATTGTCTGACACAGGCCACACCTAAGCCTACCGTCGTG
TGGTACAGAAACCAGATGCTGATCTCCGAGGACAGCAGATTCGAGGTGTTCAAGAACGGCACCCTGCGGA
TCAACAGCGTGGAAGTGTACGACGGCACCTGGTACAGATGCATGAGCAGCACACCAGCCGGCTCCATTGA
AGCCCAGGCTAGAGTGCAGGTCCTGGAAAAGCTGAAGTTCACCCCTCCACCTCAGCCACAGCAGTGCATG
GAATTCGACAAAGAGGCTACAGTCCCCTGCAGCGCCACAGGCAGAGAGAAGCCTACAATCAAGTGGGAGA
GAGCCGACGGCAGCTCCCTGCCTGAATGGGTCACAGATAATGCCGGCACTCTGCACTTTGCCAGAGTGAC
CAGGGACGACGCCGGCAATTATACCTGTATCGCCAGCAATGGCCCACAGGGCCAGATTAGAGCCCACGTG
CAGCTGACAGTGGCCGTGTTCATCACCTTCAAGGTGGAACCCGAGCGGACCACCGTGTATCAGGGACATA
CAGCTCTGCTGCAGTGCGAGGCTCAGGGCGATCCTAAGCCTCTGATCCAGTGGAAGGGCAAAGACCGGAT
TCTGGACCCCACAAAGCTGGGCCCCAGAATGCACATCTTCCAGAACGGCTCCCTCGTGATCCACGATGTG
GCCCCTGAAGATAGCGGCCGGTACACCTGTATTGCCGGAAACAGCTGCAATATCAAGCACACAGAGGCCC
CTCTGTACGTGGTGGACAAGCCTGTGCCTGAGGAATCTGAAGGCCCTGGCAGCCCACCTCCTTACAAGAT
GATCCAGACAGGCGCGCCGGGCGGCGACAAGACCCACACCTGCCCCCCCTGCCCAGCTCCAGAACTGCTG
GGAGGGCCTTCCGTGTTCCTGTTCCCCCCCAAGCCCAAGGACACCCTGATGATCAGCAGGACCCCCGAGG
TGACCTGCGTGGTGGTGGCCGTGTCCCACGAGGACCCAGAGGTGAAGTTCAACTGGTACGTGGACGGCGT
GGAGGTGCACAACGCCAAGACCAAGCCCAGAGAGGAGCAGTACAACAGCACCTACAGGGTGGTGTCCGTG
CTGACCGTGCTGCACCAGGACTGGCTGAACGGCAAAGAATACAAGTGCAAAGTCTCCAACAAGGCCCTGG
CTGCCCCAATCGAAAAGACAATCAGCAAGGCCAAGGGCCAGCCACGGGAGCCCCAGGTGTACACCCTGCC
CCCCAGCCGGGAGGAGATGACCAAGAACCAGGTGTCCCTGACCTGTCTGGTGAAGGGCTTCTACCCCAGC
GATATCGCCGTGGAGTGGGAGAGCAACGGCCAGCCCGAGAACAACTACAAGACCACCCCCCCAGTGCTGG
ACAGCGACGGCAGCTTCTTCCTGTACAGCAAGCTGACCGTGGACAAGTCCAGGTGGCAGCAGGGCAACGT
GTTCAGCTGCAGCGTGATGCACGAGGCCCTGCACAACCACTACACCCAGAAGTCCCTGAGCCTGAGCCCC
GGCGGCAGCGGTCTTAATGATATTTTCGAGGCTCAGAAGATTGAGTGGCATGAACACCACCACCATCACC
ACTAAGGCCGGCCTGTAGTCACTGGCACAACGCGTTACCCGGTAAGCCAATCGGGTATACACGGTCGTCA
TACTGCAGACAGGGTTCTTCTACTTTGCAAGATAGTCTTGAGTAGTAAAATAAATAGATAGAGAAAATCA
GCCTCGACTGTGCCTTCTAGTTGCCAGCCATCTGTTGTTTGCCCCTCCCCCGTGCCTTCCTTGACCCTGG
AAGGTGCCACTCCCACTGTCCTTTCCTAATAAAATGAGGAAATTGCATCACAACACTCAACCCTATCTCG
GTCTATTCTTTTGATTTATAAGGGATTTTGCCGATTTCGGCCTATTGGTTAAAAAATGAGCTGATTTAAC
AAAAATTTAACGCGAATTAATTCTGTGGAATGTGTGTCAGTTAGGGTGTGGAAAGTCCCCAGGCTCCCCA
GCAGGCAGAAGTATGCAAAGCATGCATCTCAATTAGTCAGCAACCAGGTGTGGAAAGTCCCCAGGCTCCC
CAGCAGGCAGAAGTATGCAAAGCATGCATCTCAATTAGTCAGCAACCATAGTCCCGCCCCTAACTCCGCC
CATCCCGCCCCTAACTCCGCCCAGTTCCGCCCATTCTCCGCCCCATGGCTGACTAATTTTTTTTATTTAT
GCAGAGGCCGAGGCCGCCTCTGCCTCTGAGCTATTCCAGAAGTAGTGAGGAGGCTTTTTTGGAGGCCTAG
GCTTTTGCAAAAAGCTCCCGGGAGCTTGTATATCCATTTTCGGATCTGATCAGCACGTGTTGACAATTAA
TCATCGGCATAGTATATCGGCATAGTATAATACGACAAGGTGAGGAACTAAACCATGACCGAGTACAAGC
CCACGGTGCGCCTCGCCACCCGCGACGACGTCCCCAGGGCCGTACGCACCCTCGCCGCCGCGTTCGCCGA
CTACCCCGCCACGCGCCACACCGTCGATCCGGACCGCCACATCGAGCGGGTCACCGAGCTGCAAGAACTC
TTCCTCACGCGCGTCGGGCTCGACATCGGCAAGGTGTGGGTCGCGGACGACGGCGCCGCGGTGGCGGTCT
GGACCACGCCGGAGAGCGTCGAAGCGGGGGCGGTGTTCGCCGAGATCGGCCCGCGCATGGCCGAGTTGAG
CGGTTCCCGGCTGGCCGCGCAGCAACAGATGGAAGGCCTCCTGGCGCCGCACCGGCCCAAGGAGCCCGCG
TGGTTCCTGGCCACCGTCGGCGTCTCGCCCGACCACCAGGGCAAGGGTCTGGGCAGCGCCGTCGTGCTCC
CCGGAGTGGAGGCGGCCGAGCGCGCCGGGGTGCCCGCCTTCCTGGAGACATCCGCGCCCCGCAACCTCCC
CTTCTACGAGCGGCTCGGCTTCACCGTCACCGCCGACGTCGAGGTGCCCGAAGGACCGCGCACCTGGTGC
ATGACCCGCAAGCCCGGTGCCTGACACGTGCTACGAGATTTCGATTCCACCGCCGCCTTCTATGAAAGGT
TGGGCTTCGGAATCGTTTTCCGGGACGCCGGCTGGATGATCCTCCAGCGCGGGGATCTCATGCTGGAGTT
CTTCGCCCACCCCAACTTGTTTATTGCAGCTTATAATGGTTACAAATAAAGCAATAGCATCACAAATTTC
ACAAATAAAGCATTTTTTTCACTGCATTCTAGTTGTGGTTTGTCCAAACTCATCAATGTATCTTATCATG
TCTGTATACCGTCGACCTCTAGCTAGAGCTTGGCGTAATCATGGTCATTACCAATGCTTAATCAGTGAGG
CACCTATCTCAGCGATCTGTCTATTTCGTTCATCCATAGTTGCCTGACTCCCCGTCGTGTAGATAACTAC
GATACGGGAGGGCTTACCATCTGGCCCCAGCGCTGCGATGATACCGCGAGAACCACGCTCACCGGCTCCG
GATTTATCAGCAATAAACCAGCCAGCCGGAAGGGCCGAGCGCAGAAGTGGTCCTGCAACTTTATCCGCCT
CCATCCAGTCTATTAATTGTTGCCGGGAAGCTAGAGTAAGTAGTTCGCCAGTTAATAGTTTGCGCAACGT
TGTTGCCATCGCTACAGGCATCGTGGTGTCACGCTCGTCGTTTGGTATGGCTTCATTCAGCTCCGGTTCC
CAACGATCAAGGCGAGTTACATGATCCCCCATGTTGTGCAAAAAAGCGGTTAGCTCCTTCGGTCCTCCGA
TCGTTGTCAGAAGTAAGTTGGCCGCAGTGTTATCACTCATGGTTATGGCAGCACTGCATAATTCTCTTAC
TGTCATGCCATCCGTAAGATGCTTTTCTGTGACTGGTGAGTACTCAACCAAGTCATTCTGAGAATAGTGT
ATGCGGCGACCGAGTTGCTCTTGCCCGGCGTCAATACGGGATAATACCGCGCCACATAGCAGAACTTTAA
AAGTGCTCATCATTGGAAAACGTTCTTCGGGGCGAAAACTCTCAAGGATCTTACCGCTGTTGAGATCCAG
TTCGATGTAACCCACTCGTGCACCCAACTGATCTTCAGCATCTTTTACTTTCACCAGCGTTTCTGGGTGA
GCAAAAACAGGAAGGCAAAATGCCGCAAAAAAGGGAATAAGGGCGACACGGAAATGTTGAATACTCATAT
TCTTCCTT
