Features (pLannotate 1.2.2; 21 found; start..end, strand, type, name):
    119..143     -  CDS            KanR (fragment): aminoglycoside phosphotransferase; aph(3')-Ia; confers resistance to kanamycin
    254..842     +  rep_origin     ori: high-copy-number ColE1/pMB1/pBR322/pUC origin of replication
   1067..1084    +  terminator     rrnB T2 terminator (fragment): transcription terminator T2 from the E. coli rrnB gene
   1109..1128    -  CDS            lacZα (fragment): LacZα fragment of β-galactosidase; lacZ fragment
   1584..1600    +  protein_bind   lac operator: The lac repressor binds to the lac operator to inhibit transcription in E. coli. This inhibition can be relieved by adding lactose or isopropyl-β-D-thiogalactopyranoside (IPTG). lac repressor encoded by lacI
   1843..2146    +  enhancer       CMV enhancer: human cytomegalovirus immediate early enhancer
   2147..2350    +  promoter       CMV promoter: human cytomegalovirus (CMV) immediate early promoter
   2486..2529    +  intron         CMV intron (fragment): modified intron A from human cytomegalovirus
   2581..2599    +  promoter       SP6 promoter: promoter for bacteriophage SP6 RNA polymerase
   2603..2640    +  CDS            IgH signal sequence (fragment): signal sequence from the mouse immunoglobulin heavy chain variable region
   2749..4770    +  CDS            PTK7 (fragment): PTK7_HUMAN - Also known as CCK4. Experimental evidence at protein level: Swiss-Prot protein existence level 1. Inactive tyrosine kinase involved in Wnt signaling pathway. Component of both the non-canonical (also known as the Wnt/planar cell polarity signaling) and the canonical Wnt signaling pathway. Functions in cell adhesion, cell migration, cell polarity, proliferation, actin cytoskeleton reorganization and apoptosis. Has a role in embryogenesis, epithelial tissue organization and angiogenesis. From Homo sapiens (Human).
   4786..5463    +  CDS            IGHG1 (fragment): IGHG1_HUMAN - Experimental evidence at protein level: Swiss-Prot protein existence level 1. Constant region of immunoglobulin heavy chains. Immunoglobulins, also known as antibodies, are membrane-bound or secreted glycoproteins produced by B lymphocytes. In the recognition phase of humoral immunity, the membrane-bound immunoglobulins serve as receptors which, upon binding of a specific antigen, trigger the clonal expansion and differentiation of B lymphocytes into immunoglobulins- secreting plasma cells. Secreted immunoglobulins mediate the effector phase of humoral immunity, which results in
   5678..5789    +  polyA_signal   bGH poly(A) signal: bovine growth hormone polyadenylation signal
   5790..5898    +  rep_origin     f1 ori (fragment): f1 bacteriophage origin of replication; arrow indicates direction of (+) strand synthesis
   5912..6241    +  promoter       SV40 promoter: SV40 enhancer and early promoter
   6289..6336    +  promoter       EM7 promoter: synthetic bacterial promoter&nbsp
   6355..6954    +  CDS            PuroR (fragment): puromycin N-acetyltransferase; pac from Streptomyces; confers resistance to puromycin
   6964..7089    +  CDS            ble (fragment): BLE_KLEPN - Experimental evidence at protein level: Swiss-Prot protein existence level 1. Binding protein with a strong affinity to the bleomycin family of antibiotics. Binds to CL990; an antimitotic-antibiotic compound. From Klebsiella pneumoniae.
   7084..7205    +  polyA_signal   SV40 poly(A) signal: SV40 polyadenylation signal
   7258..8118    -  CDS            AmpR: β-lactamase; bla; confers resistance to ampicillin, carbenicillin, and related antibiotics
   8121..89      -  promoter       AmpR promoter (fragment) (across the origin): bla
>Addgene plasmid #156943 | pD649-HAsp-PTK7-Fc(DAPA)-AviTag-6xHis | analyzer sequence | sequence record 302995
TTTCAATATTATTGAAGCATTTATCAGGGTTATTGTCTCATGAGCGGATACATATTTGAATGTATTTAGA
AAAATAAACAAATAGGGGTCAGTGTTACAACCAATTAACCAATTCTGAACATTATCGCGAGCCCATTTAT
ACCTGAATATGGCTCATAACACCCCTTGCTCATGACCAAAATCCCTTAACGTGAGTTACGCGCGCGTCGT
TCCACTGAGCGTCAGACCCCGTAGAAAAGATCAAAGGATCTTCTTGAGATCCTTTTTTTCTGCGCGTAAT
CTGCTGCTTGCAAACAAAAAAACCACCGCTACCAGCGGTGGTTTGTTTGCCGGATCAAGAGCTACCAACT
CTTTTTCCGAAGGTAACTGGCTTCAGCAGAGCGCAGATACCAAATACTGTTCTTCTAGTGTAGCCGTAGT
TAGCCCACCACTTCAAGAACTCTGTAGCACCGCCTACATACCTCGCTCTGCTAATCCTGTTACCAGTGGC
TGCTGCCAGTGGCGATAAGTCGTGTCTTACCGGGTTGGACTCAAGACGATAGTTACCGGATAAGGCGCAG
CGGTCGGGCTGAACGGGGGGTTCGTGCACACAGCCCAGCTTGGAGCGAACGACCTACACCGAACTGAGAT
ACCTACAGCGTGAGCTATGAGAAAGCGCCACGCTTCCCGAAGGGAGAAAGGCGGACAGGTATCCGGTAAG
CGGCAGGGTCGGAACAGGAGAGCGCACGAGGGAGCTTCCAGGGGGAAACGCCTGGTATCTTTATAGTCCT
GTCGGGTTTCGCCACCTCTGACTTGAGCGTCGATTTTTGTGATGCTCGTCAGGGGGGCGGAGCCTATGGA
AAAACGCCAGCAACGCGGCCTTTTTACGGTTCCTGGCCTTTTGCTGGCCTTTTGCTCACATGTTCTTTCC
TGCGTTATCCCCTGATTCTGTGGATAACCGTATTACCGCCTTTGAGTGAGCTGATACCGCTCGCCGCAGC
CGAACGACCGAGCGCAGCGAGTCAGTGAGCGAGGAAGCGGAAGGCGAGAGTAGGGAACTGCCAGGCATCA
AACTAAGCAGAAGGCCCCTGACGGATGGCCTTTTTGCGTTTCTACAAACTCTTTCTGTGTTGTAAAACGA
CGGCCAGTCTTAAGCTCGGGCCCCCTGGGCGGTTCTGATAACGAGTAATCGTTAATCCGCAAATAACGTA
AAAACCCGCTTCGGCGGGTTTTTTTATGGGGGGAGTTTAGGGAAAGAGCATTTGTCAGAATATTTAAGGG
CGCCTGTCACTTTGCTTGATATATGAGAATTATTTAACCTTATAAATGAGAAAAAAGCAACGCACTTTAA
ATAAGATACGTTGCTTTTTCGATTGATGAACACCTATAATTAAACTATTCATCTATTATTTATGATTTTT
TGTATATACAATATTTCTAGTTTGTTAAAGAGAATTAAGAAAATAAATCTCGAAAATAATAAAGGGAAAA
TCAGTTTTTGATATCAAAATTATACATGTCAACGATAATACAAAATATAATACAAACTATAAGATGTTAT
CAGTATTTATTATCATTTAGAATAAATTTTGTGTCGCCCTTAATTGTGAGCGGATAACAATTACGAGCTT
CATGCACAGTGGCGTTGACTCAATATTGGCCATTAGCCATATTATTCATTGGTTATATAGCATAAATCAA
TATTGGCTATTGGCCATTGCATACGTTGTATCTATATCATAATATGTACATTTATATTGGCTCATGTCCA
ATATGACCGCCATGTTGGCATTGATTATTGACTAGTTATTAATAGTAATCAATTACGGGGTCATTAGTTC
ATAGCCCATATATGGAGTTCCGCGTTACATAACTTACGGTAAATGGCCCGCCTGGCTGACCGCCCAACGA
CCCCCGCCCATTGACGTCAATAATGACGTATGTTCCCATAGTAACGCCAATAGGGACTTTCCATTGACGT
CAATGGGTGGAGTATTTACGGTAAACTGCCCACTTGGCAGTACATCAAGTGTATCATATGCCAAGTACGC
CCCCTATTGACGTCAATGACGGTAAATGGCCCGCCTGGCATTATGCCCAGTACATGACCTTATGGGACTT
TCCTACTTGGCAGTACATCTACGTATTAGTCATCGCTATTACCATGGTGATGCGGTTTTGGCAGTACATC
AATGGGCGTGGATAGCGGTTTGACTCACGGGGATTTCCAAGTCTCCACCCCATTGACGTCAATGGGAGTT
TGTTTTGGCACCAAAATCAACGGGACTTTCCAAAATGTCGTAACAACTCCGCCCCATTGACGCAAATGGG
CGGTAGGCGTGTACGGTGGGAGGTCTATATAAGCAGAGCTCGTTTAGTGAACCGTCAGATCGCCTGGAGA
CGCCATCCACGCTGTTTTGACCTCCATAGAAGACACCGGGACCGATCCAGCCTCCGCGGCCGGGAACGGT
GCATTGGAACGCGGATTCCCCGTGCCAAGAGTGACGTAAGTACCGCCTATAGAGTCTATAGGCCCACCCC
CTTGGCTTCGTTAGAACGCGGCTACAATTAATACATAACCTTATGTATCATACACATACGATTTAGGTGA
CACTATAGAATAACATCCACTTTGCCTTTCTCTCCACAGGTGTCCACTCCCAGGTCCAACTGCACCTCGG
TTCTATCGAAAACGCGCCTGCTAGCGCCACCATGAAGACCATCATTGCCCTGAGCTACATCTTCTGCCTG
GTGTTCGCTGCGGCCGCCGCCATCGTGTTTATCAAGCAGCCTAGCAGCCAGGACGCCCTGCAAGGCCGTA
GAGCACTGCTGAGATGCGAAGTGGAAGCCCCTGGACCTGTGCACGTTTACTGGTTGCTTGATGGCGCCCC
TGTGCAGGACACCGAGAGAAGATTTGCCCAGGGCAGCAGCCTGTCTTTCGCCGCTGTTGACAGACTGCAG
GACAGCGGCACCTTTCAGTGCGTGGCCAGAGATGATGTGACCGGCGAGGAAGCCAGAAGCGCCAACGCCA
GCTTCAACATCAAGTGGATCGAGGCTGGCCCCGTGGTGCTGAAACATCCTGCCTCTGAGGCCGAGATCCA
GCCACAGACACAAGTGACCCTGCGGTGCCACATCGACGGACACCCTAGACCAACCTACCAGTGGTTCAGA
GATGGCACCCCTCTGTCCGACGGCCAGAGCAATCATACCGTGTCCAGCAAAGAGCGGAACCTGACACTGA
GGCCTGCCGGACCTGAACACAGCGGCCTGTATTCTTGTTGTGCCCACAGCGCCTTTGGCCAGGCCTGTAG
CTCTCAGAACTTCACCCTGAGCATTGCCGACGAGAGCTTCGCCAGAGTTGTGCTGGCTCCTCAGGATGTG
GTGGTGGCCAGATACGAAGAGGCCATGTTCCACTGCCAGTTCAGCGCTCAGCCTCCTCCATCTCTGCAGT
GGCTGTTCGAGGACGAGACACCCATCACCAACAGAAGCCGGCCTCCACATCTGAGAAGGGCCACCGTGTT
TGCCAATGGCAGCCTGCTGCTGACTCAAGTGCGGCCTAGAAACGCCGGCATCTACAGATGTATCGGCCAG
GGCCAAAGAGGCCCTCCTATCATCCTGGAAGCCACACTGCACCTGGCCGAGATTGAGGACATGCCCCTGT
TCGAGCCCAGAGTGTTTACAGCCGGCAGCGAGGAAAGAGTGACCTGCCTGCCTCCTAAGGGACTGCCTGA
GCCTTCTGTTTGGTGGGAACACGCTGGCGTCAGACTGCCTACACACGGCAGAGTGTACCAGAAAGGCCAC
GAACTGGTGCTGGCCAATATCGCCGAATCCGACGCAGGCGTGTACACATGTCATGCCGCCAATCTGGCCG
GACAGAGAAGGCAGGACGTGAACATCACAGTGGCCACAGTGCCCAGCTGGCTGAAGAAGCCTCAGGACTC
TCAGCTGGAAGAGGGCAAGCCTGGCTACCTGGATTGTCTGACACAGGCCACACCTAAGCCTACCGTCGTG
TGGTACAGAAACCAGATGCTGATCTCCGAGGACAGCAGATTCGAGGTGTTCAAGAACGGCACCCTGCGGA
TCAACAGCGTGGAAGTGTACGACGGCACCTGGTACAGATGCATGAGCAGCACACCAGCCGGCTCCATTGA
AGCCCAGGCTAGAGTGCAGGTCCTGGAAAAGCTGAAGTTCACCCCTCCACCTCAGCCACAGCAGTGCATG
GAATTCGACAAAGAGGCTACAGTCCCCTGCAGCGCCACAGGCAGAGAGAAGCCTACAATCAAGTGGGAGA
GAGCCGACGGCAGCTCCCTGCCTGAATGGGTCACAGATAATGCCGGCACTCTGCACTTTGCCAGAGTGAC
CAGGGACGACGCCGGCAATTATACCTGTATCGCCAGCAATGGCCCACAGGGCCAGATTAGAGCCCACGTG
CAGCTGACAGTGGCCGTGTTCATCACCTTCAAGGTGGAACCCGAGCGGACCACCGTGTATCAGGGACATA
CAGCTCTGCTGCAGTGCGAGGCTCAGGGCGATCCTAAGCCTCTGATCCAGTGGAAGGGCAAAGACCGGAT
TCTGGACCCCACAAAGCTGGGCCCCAGAATGCACATCTTCCAGAACGGCTCCCTCGTGATCCACGATGTG
GCCCCTGAAGATAGCGGCCGGTACACCTGTATTGCCGGAAACAGCTGCAATATCAAGCACACAGAGGCCC
CTCTGTACGTGGTGGACAAGCCTGTGCCTGAGGAATCTGAAGGCCCTGGCAGCCCACCTCCTTACAAGAT
GATCCAGACAGGCGCGCCGGGCGGCGACAAGACCCACACCTGCCCCCCCTGCCCAGCTCCAGAACTGCTG
GGAGGGCCTTCCGTGTTCCTGTTCCCCCCCAAGCCCAAGGACACCCTGATGATCAGCAGGACCCCCGAGG
TGACCTGCGTGGTGGTGGCCGTGTCCCACGAGGACCCAGAGGTGAAGTTCAACTGGTACGTGGACGGCGT
GGAGGTGCACAACGCCAAGACCAAGCCCAGAGAGGAGCAGTACAACAGCACCTACAGGGTGGTGTCCGTG
CTGACCGTGCTGCACCAGGACTGGCTGAACGGCAAAGAATACAAGTGCAAAGTCTCCAACAAGGCCCTGG
CTGCCCCAATCGAAAAGACAATCAGCAAGGCCAAGGGCCAGCCACGGGAGCCCCAGGTGTACACCCTGCC
CCCCAGCCGGGAGGAGATGACCAAGAACCAGGTGTCCCTGACCTGTCTGGTGAAGGGCTTCTACCCCAGC
GATATCGCCGTGGAGTGGGAGAGCAACGGCCAGCCCGAGAACAACTACAAGACCACCCCCCCAGTGCTGG
ACAGCGACGGCAGCTTCTTCCTGTACAGCAAGCTGACCGTGGACAAGTCCAGGTGGCAGCAGGGCAACGT
GTTCAGCTGCAGCGTGATGCACGAGGCCCTGCACAACCACTACACCCAGAAGTCCCTGAGCCTGAGCCCC
GGCGGCAGCGGTCTTAATGATATTTTCGAGGCTCAGAAGATTGAGTGGCATGAACACCACCACCATCACC
ACTAAGGCCGGCCTGTAGTCACTGGCACAACGCGTTACCCGGTAAGCCAATCGGGTATACACGGTCGTCA
TACTGCAGACAGGGTTCTTCTACTTTGCAAGATAGTCTTGAGTAGTAAAATAAATAGATAGAGAAAATCA
GCCTCGACTGTGCCTTCTAGTTGCCAGCCATCTGTTGTTTGCCCCTCCCCCGTGCCTTCCTTGACCCTGG
AAGGTGCCACTCCCACTGTCCTTTCCTAATAAAATGAGGAAATTGCATCACAACACTCAACCCTATCTCG
GTCTATTCTTTTGATTTATAAGGGATTTTGCCGATTTCGGCCTATTGGTTAAAAAATGAGCTGATTTAAC
AAAAATTTAACGCGAATTAATTCTGTGGAATGTGTGTCAGTTAGGGTGTGGAAAGTCCCCAGGCTCCCCA
GCAGGCAGAAGTATGCAAAGCATGCATCTCAATTAGTCAGCAACCAGGTGTGGAAAGTCCCCAGGCTCCC
CAGCAGGCAGAAGTATGCAAAGCATGCATCTCAATTAGTCAGCAACCATAGTCCCGCCCCTAACTCCGCC
CATCCCGCCCCTAACTCCGCCCAGTTCCGCCCATTCTCCGCCCCATGGCTGACTAATTTTTTTTATTTAT
GCAGAGGCCGAGGCCGCCTCTGCCTCTGAGCTATTCCAGAAGTAGTGAGGAGGCTTTTTTGGAGGCCTAG
GCTTTTGCAAAAAGCTCCCGGGAGCTTGTATATCCATTTTCGGATCTGATCAGCACGTGTTGACAATTAA
TCATCGGCATAGTATATCGGCATAGTATAATACGACAAGGTGAGGAACTAAACCATGACCGAGTACAAGC
CCACGGTGCGCCTCGCCACCCGCGACGACGTCCCCAGGGCCGTACGCACCCTCGCCGCCGCGTTCGCCGA
CTACCCCGCCACGCGCCACACCGTCGATCCGGACCGCCACATCGAGCGGGTCACCGAGCTGCAAGAACTC
TTCCTCACGCGCGTCGGGCTCGACATCGGCAAGGTGTGGGTCGCGGACGACGGCGCCGCGGTGGCGGTCT
GGACCACGCCGGAGAGCGTCGAAGCGGGGGCGGTGTTCGCCGAGATCGGCCCGCGCATGGCCGAGTTGAG
CGGTTCCCGGCTGGCCGCGCAGCAACAGATGGAAGGCCTCCTGGCGCCGCACCGGCCCAAGGAGCCCGCG
TGGTTCCTGGCCACCGTCGGCGTCTCGCCCGACCACCAGGGCAAGGGTCTGGGCAGCGCCGTCGTGCTCC
CCGGAGTGGAGGCGGCCGAGCGCGCCGGGGTGCCCGCCTTCCTGGAGACATCCGCGCCCCGCAACCTCCC
CTTCTACGAGCGGCTCGGCTTCACCGTCACCGCCGACGTCGAGGTGCCCGAAGGACCGCGCACCTGGTGC
ATGACCCGCAAGCCCGGTGCCTGACACGTGCTACGAGATTTCGATTCCACCGCCGCCTTCTATGAAAGGT
TGGGCTTCGGAATCGTTTTCCGGGACGCCGGCTGGATGATCCTCCAGCGCGGGGATCTCATGCTGGAGTT
CTTCGCCCACCCCAACTTGTTTATTGCAGCTTATAATGGTTACAAATAAAGCAATAGCATCACAAATTTC
ACAAATAAAGCATTTTTTTCACTGCATTCTAGTTGTGGTTTGTCCAAACTCATCAATGTATCTTATCATG
TCTGTATACCGTCGACCTCTAGCTAGAGCTTGGCGTAATCATGGTCATTACCAATGCTTAATCAGTGAGG
CACCTATCTCAGCGATCTGTCTATTTCGTTCATCCATAGTTGCCTGACTCCCCGTCGTGTAGATAACTAC
GATACGGGAGGGCTTACCATCTGGCCCCAGCGCTGCGATGATACCGCGAGAACCACGCTCACCGGCTCCG
GATTTATCAGCAATAAACCAGCCAGCCGGAAGGGCCGAGCGCAGAAGTGGTCCTGCAACTTTATCCGCCT
CCATCCAGTCTATTAATTGTTGCCGGGAAGCTAGAGTAAGTAGTTCGCCAGTTAATAGTTTGCGCAACGT
TGTTGCCATCGCTACAGGCATCGTGGTGTCACGCTCGTCGTTTGGTATGGCTTCATTCAGCTCCGGTTCC
CAACGATCAAGGCGAGTTACATGATCCCCCATGTTGTGCAAAAAAGCGGTTAGCTCCTTCGGTCCTCCGA
TCGTTGTCAGAAGTAAGTTGGCCGCAGTGTTATCACTCATGGTTATGGCAGCACTGCATAATTCTCTTAC
TGTCATGCCATCCGTAAGATGCTTTTCTGTGACTGGTGAGTACTCAACCAAGTCATTCTGAGAATAGTGT
ATGCGGCGACCGAGTTGCTCTTGCCCGGCGTCAATACGGGATAATACCGCGCCACATAGCAGAACTTTAA
AAGTGCTCATCATTGGAAAACGTTCTTCGGGGCGAAAACTCTCAAGGATCTTACCGCTGTTGAGATCCAG
TTCGATGTAACCCACTCGTGCACCCAACTGATCTTCAGCATCTTTTACTTTCACCAGCGTTTCTGGGTGA
GCAAAAACAGGAAGGCAAAATGCCGCAAAAAAGGGAATAAGGGCGACACGGAAATGTTGAATACTCATAT
TCTTCCTT
