Features (pLannotate 1.2.2; 2 found; start..end, strand, type, name):
      1..2022    +  CDS            PTK7 (fragment): PTK7_HUMAN - Also known as CCK4. Experimental evidence at protein level: Swiss-Prot protein existence level 1. Inactive tyrosine kinase involved in Wnt signaling pathway. Component of both the non-canonical (also known as the Wnt/planar cell polarity signaling) and the canonical Wnt signaling pathway. Functions in cell adhesion, cell migration, cell polarity, proliferation, actin cytoskeleton reorganization and apoptosis. Has a role in embryogenesis, epithelial tissue organization and angiogenesis. From Homo sapiens (Human).
   2017..2022    +  CDS            PTK7 (fragment): PTK7_HUMAN - Also known as CCK4. Experimental evidence at protein level: Swiss-Prot protein existence level 1. Inactive tyrosine kinase involved in Wnt signaling pathway. Component of both the non-canonical (also known as the Wnt/planar cell polarity signaling) and the canonical Wnt signaling pathway. Functions in cell adhesion, cell migration, cell polarity, proliferation, actin cytoskeleton reorganization and apoptosis. Has a role in embryogenesis, epithelial tissue organization and angiogenesis. From Homo sapiens (Human).
>Addgene plasmid #156943 | pD649-HAsp-PTK7-Fc(DAPA)-AviTag-6xHis | analyzer sequence | sequence record 302996
GCCATCGTGTTTATCAAGCAGCCTAGCAGCCAGGACGCCCTGCAAGGCCGTAGAGCACTGCTGAGATGCG
AAGTGGAAGCCCCTGGACCTGTGCACGTTTACTGGTTGCTTGATGGCGCCCCTGTGCAGGACACCGAGAG
AAGATTTGCCCAGGGCAGCAGCCTGTCTTTCGCCGCTGTTGACAGACTGCAGGACAGCGGCACCTTTCAG
TGCGTGGCCAGAGATGATGTGACCGGCGAGGAAGCCAGAAGCGCCAACGCCAGCTTCAACATCAAGTGGA
TCGAGGCTGGCCCCGTGGTGCTGAAACATCCTGCCTCTGAGGCCGAGATCCAGCCACAGACACAAGTGAC
CCTGCGGTGCCACATCGACGGACACCCTAGACCAACCTACCAGTGGTTCAGAGATGGCACCCCTCTGTCC
GACGGCCAGAGCAATCATACCGTGTCCAGCAAAGAGCGGAACCTGACACTGAGGCCTGCCGGACCTGAAC
ACAGCGGCCTGTATTCTTGTTGTGCCCACAGCGCCTTTGGCCAGGCCTGTAGCTCTCAGAACTTCACCCT
GAGCATTGCCGACGAGAGCTTCGCCAGAGTTGTGCTGGCTCCTCAGGATGTGGTGGTGGCCAGATACGAA
GAGGCCATGTTCCACTGCCAGTTCAGCGCTCAGCCTCCTCCATCTCTGCAGTGGCTGTTCGAGGACGAGA
CACCCATCACCAACAGAAGCCGGCCTCCACATCTGAGAAGGGCCACCGTGTTTGCCAATGGCAGCCTGCT
GCTGACTCAAGTGCGGCCTAGAAACGCCGGCATCTACAGATGTATCGGCCAGGGCCAAAGAGGCCCTCCT
ATCATCCTGGAAGCCACACTGCACCTGGCCGAGATTGAGGACATGCCCCTGTTCGAGCCCAGAGTGTTTA
CAGCCGGCAGCGAGGAAAGAGTGACCTGCCTGCCTCCTAAGGGACTGCCTGAGCCTTCTGTTTGGTGGGA
ACACGCTGGCGTCAGACTGCCTACACACGGCAGAGTGTACCAGAAAGGCCACGAACTGGTGCTGGCCAAT
ATCGCCGAATCCGACGCAGGCGTGTACACATGTCATGCCGCCAATCTGGCCGGACAGAGAAGGCAGGACG
TGAACATCACAGTGGCCACAGTGCCCAGCTGGCTGAAGAAGCCTCAGGACTCTCAGCTGGAAGAGGGCAA
GCCTGGCTACCTGGATTGTCTGACACAGGCCACACCTAAGCCTACCGTCGTGTGGTACAGAAACCAGATG
CTGATCTCCGAGGACAGCAGATTCGAGGTGTTCAAGAACGGCACCCTGCGGATCAACAGCGTGGAAGTGT
ACGACGGCACCTGGTACAGATGCATGAGCAGCACACCAGCCGGCTCCATTGAAGCCCAGGCTAGAGTGCA
GGTCCTGGAAAAGCTGAAGTTCACCCCTCCACCTCAGCCACAGCAGTGCATGGAATTCGACAAAGAGGCT
ACAGTCCCCTGCAGCGCCACAGGCAGAGAGAAGCCTACAATCAAGTGGGAGAGAGCCGACGGCAGCTCCC
TGCCTGAATGGGTCACAGATAATGCCGGCACTCTGCACTTTGCCAGAGTGACCAGGGACGACGCCGGCAA
TTATACCTGTATCGCCAGCAATGGCCCACAGGGCCAGATTAGAGCCCACGTGCAGCTGACAGTGGCCGTG
TTCATCACCTTCAAGGTGGAACCCGAGCGGACCACCGTGTATCAGGGACATACAGCTCTGCTGCAGTGCG
AGGCTCAGGGCGATCCTAAGCCTCTGATCCAGTGGAAGGGCAAAGACCGGATTCTGGACCCCACAAAGCT
GGGCCCCAGAATGCACATCTTCCAGAACGGCTCCCTCGTGATCCACGATGTGGCCCCTGAAGATAGCGGC
CGGTACACCTGTATTGCCGGAAACAGCTGCAATATCAAGCACACAGAGGCCCCTCTGTACGTGGTGGACA
AGCCTGTGCCTGAGGAATCTGAAGGCCCTGGCAGCCCACCTCCTTACAAGATGATCCAGACA
